Addgene plasmid #38919: RHPN2
Purpose: Bacterial expression for structure determination; may not be full ORF
Depositing lab: Nicola Burgess-Brown. Depositing organization: University of Oxford.
Backbone
  Vector backbone: pNIC28-Bsa4
  Backbone manufacturer: SGC
  Vector type: Bacterial Expression
Growth in bacteria
  Bacterial resistance: Kanamycin, 50 μg/mL
  Growth temperature: 37°C
  Growth strain: Mach1
  Copy number: Low Copy
Gene/Insert
  Gene/Insert name: RHPN2 (alt names: rhophilin-like protein; PDB:2VSV)
  Species: H. sapiens (human)
  Insert size (bp): 345
  GenBank ID: rhophilin-like protein
  Entrez Gene: RHPN2 (a.k.a. P76RBE, RHOBP)
  Tag / fusion protein: His Tev (N terminal on insert)
  Cloning method: Ligation Independent Cloning
  Sequencing primers: 5′ T7; 3′ T7-term
Terms and licenses: Academic/Nonprofit Terms; Industry Terms: Not Available to Industry
How to cite: RHPN2 was a gift from Nicola Burgess-Brown (Addgene plasmid # 38919 ; http://n2t.net/addgene:38919 ; RRID:Addgene_38919)
