[The description below was written by a language model from this plasmid's Addgene catalogue record.]
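Description:
RHPN2 is a bacterial expression plasmid built on the pNIC28-Bsa4 backbone from the SGC, carrying a fragment of the human RHPN2 gene (rhophilin-like protein, also known as P76RBE or RHOBP). It is maintained in E. coli as a low-copy plasmid under kanamycin selection. The record does not include a feature table, so the origin of replication and other backbone elements are not itemised. The listed sequencing primers, T7 forward and T7 terminator, indicate that the insert sits between a T7 promoter and T7 terminator. This arrangement is typical of vectors in which transcription is driven by T7 RNA polymerase in a suitable expression host.

The insert is only 345 bp, and the record notes that it may not be the full open reading frame. It therefore encodes a truncated portion of the protein, probably a single domain, rather than full-length rhophilin-2, though the record does not state which residues or domain are covered. It was introduced by ligation-independent cloning and is fused at its N terminus to a histidine tag followed by a TEV protease recognition site. The His tag allows the recombinant protein to be captured by immobilised metal affinity chromatography, and TEV cleavage can then remove the tag to leave a near-native polypeptide.

The stated purpose is bacterial production of protein for structure determination, and the alternative names link the construct to a deposited Protein Data Bank structure. It suits users who want to produce this RHPN2 fragment for crystallography or for biophysical and binding studies.
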