>Addgene plasmid #38919 | RHPN2 | depositor partial sequence | sequence record 48977 | RHPN2 sequence 345 bps
ATGCACCATCATCATCATCATTCTTCTGGTGTAGATCTGGGTACCGAGAACCTGTACTTCCAATCCATGC
CTCGAAGCATCCGCTTCACTGCAGAAGAAGGGGACTTGGGGTTCACCTTGAGAGGGAACGCCCCCGTTCA
GGTTCACTTCCTGGATCCTTACTGCTCTGCCTCGGTGGCAGGAGCCCGGGAAGGAGATTATATTGTCTCC
ATTCAGCTTGTGGATTGTAAGTGGCTGACGCTGAGTGAGGTTATGAAGCTGCTGAAGAGCTTTGGCGAGG
ACGAGATCGAGATGAAAGTCGTGAGCCTCCTGGACGAAGTTACCTTCTGACAGTAAAGGTGGATA
