>Addgene plasmid #38919 | RHPN2 | addgene partial sequence | sequence record 51449 | T7_term
TTGTTAGCAGCCGGATCTCAGTGGTGGTGGTGGTGGTGCTCGAGTGCGGCCGCAAGCTTGTCGACGGAGC
TCGAATTCGGATCCGTATCCACCTTTACTGTCAGAAGGTAACTTCGTCCAGGAGGCTCACGACTTTCATC
TCGATCTCGTCCTCGCCAAAGCTCTTCAGCAGCTTCATAACCTCACTCAGCGTCAGCCACTTACAATCCA
CAAGCTGAATGGAGACAATATAATCTCCTTCCCGGGCTCCTGCCACCGAGGCAGAGCAGTAAGGATCCAG
GAAGTGAACCTGAACGGGGGCGTTCCCTCTCAAGGTGAACCCCAAGTCCCCTTCTTCTGCAGTGAAGCGG
ATGCTTCGAGGCATGGATTGGAAGTACAGGTTCTCGGTACCCAGATCTACACCAGAAGAATGATGATGAT
GATGGTGCATATGTATATCTCCTTCTTAAAGTTAAACAAAATTATTTCTAGAGGGGAATTGTTATCCGCT
CACAATTCCCCTATAGTGAGTCGTATTAATTTCGCGGGATCGAGATCTCGATCCTCTACGCCGGACGCAT
CGTGGCCGGCATCACCGGCGCCACAGGTGCGGTTGCTGGCGCCTATATCGCCGACATCACCGATGGGGAA
GATCGGGCTCGCCACTTCGGGCTCATGAGCGCTTGTTTCGGCGTGGGTATGGTGGCAGGCCCCGTGGCCG
GGGGACTGTTGGGCGCCATCTCCTTGCATGCACCATTCCTTGCGGCGGCGGTGCTCAACGGCCTCAACCT
ACTACTGGGCTGCTTCCTAATGCAGGAGTCGCATAAGGGAGAGCGTCGAGATCCCGGACACCATCGAATG
GCGCAAAACCTTTCGCGGTATGGCATGATAGCGCCCGGAAGAGAGTCAATTCAGGGTGG
