>Addgene plasmid #38919 | RHPN2 | addgene partial sequence | sequence record 51452 | T7 5'-TAATACGACTCACTATAGGG-3'
TTCTTCTGGTGTAGATCTGGGTACCGAGAACCTGTACTTCCAATCCATGCCTCGAAGCATCCGCTTCACT
GCAGAAGAAGGGGACTTGGGGTTCACCTTGAGAGGGAACGCCCCCGTTCAGGTTCACTTCCTGGATCCTT
ACTGCTCTGCCTCGGTGGCAGGAGCCCGGGAAGGAGATTATATTGTCTCCATTCAGCTTGTGGATTGTAA
GTGGCTGACGCTGAGTGAGGTTATGAAGCTGCTGAAGAGCTTTGGCGAGGACGAGATCGAGATGAAAGTC
GTGAGCCTCCTGGACGAAGTTACCTTCTGACAGTAAAGGTGGATACGGATCCGAATTCGAGCTCCGTCGA
CAAGCTTGCGGCCGCACTCGAGCACCACCACCACCACCACTGAGATCCGGCTGCTAACAAAGCCCGAAAG
GAAGCTGAGTTGGCTGCTGCCACCGCTGAGCAATAACTAGCATAACCCCTTGGGGCCTCTAAACGGGTCT
TGAGGGGTTTTTTGCTGAAAGGAGGAACTATATCCGGATTGGCGAATGGG
[124 nt withheld, positions 541-664]
C
[91 nt withheld, positions 666-756]
A
[49 nt withheld, positions 758-806]
CCTTTGACGTTGGAGTCCACGTTCTTTAA
